>Addgene plasmid #138747 | pHIE067 CAG mKate2 EF1a EBFP2-P2A-BlastR | addgene full sequence | sequence record 319470 | Addgene NGS Result
GGCTACACTAGAAGAACAGTATTTGGTATCTGCGCTCTGCTGAAGCCAGTTACCTTCGGAAAAAGAGTTG
GTAGCTCTTGATCCGGCAAACAAACCACCGCTGGTAGCGGTGGTTTTTTTGTTTGCAAGCAGCAGATTAC
GCGCAGAAAAAAAGGATCTCAAGAAGATCCTTTGATCTTTTCTACGGGGTCTGACGCTCAGTGGAACGAA
AACTCACGTTAAGGGATTTTGGTCATGAGATTATCAAAAAGGATCTTCACCTAGATCCTTTCTCGAGCTT
TCGGAGTGAGATGGAGTGGCCACTGTGGAACTGGGCCTAGCATCGCGATAAGCTCTAGAGGGACAGCCCC
CCCCCAAAGCCCCCAGGGATGTAATTACGTCCCTCCCCCGCTAGGGGGCAGCAGCGAGCCGCCCGGGGCT
CCGCTCCGGTCCGGCGCTCCCCCCGCATCCCCGAGCCGGCAGCGTGCGGGGACAGCCCGGGCACGGGGAA
GGTGGCACGGGATCGCTTTCCTCTGAACGCTTCTCGCTGCTCTTTGAGCCTGCAGACACCTGGGGGGATA
CGGGGAAAAAGCTTTAGGCTGAAAGAGAGATTTAGAATGACAGAATCATAGAACGGCCTGCGTACGGATG
GGGCTCTAGCTCTAGAGCTTGATATCGAATTCCTGCAGCCCCGCTAGAGGGACAGCCCCCCCCCAAAGCC
CCCAGGGATGTAATTACGTCCCTCCCCCGCTAGGGGGCAGCAGCGAGCCGCCCGGGGCTCCGCTCCGGTC
CGGCGCTCCCCCCGCATCCCCGAGCCGGCAGCGTGCGGGGACAGCCCGGGCACGGGGAAGGTGGCACGGG
ATCGCTTTCCTCTGAACGCTTCTCGCTGCTCTTTGAGCCTGCAGACACCTGGGGGGATACGGGGAAAAAG
CTTTAGGCTGAAAGAGAGATTTAGAATGACAGAATCATAGAACGGCCTGGGCGCGCCTGGTGGCGAACGA
TCAACAGACGGGAGATCTACTATTGGGACAGCAGAGATCCAGTTGGTAATGGCTTGTCGACGACGGCGGT
CTCCGTCGTCAGGATCATAGGTGCCACCATGACCGAGTACAAGCCCACGGTGCGCCTCGCCACCCGCGAC
GACGTCCCCCGGGCCGTACGCACCCTCGCCGCCGCGTTCGCCGACTACCCCGCCACGCGCCACACCGTCG
ACCCGGACCGCCACATCGAGCGGGTCACCGAGCTGCAAGAACTCTTCCTCACGCGCGTCGGGCTCGACAT
CGGCAAGGTGTGGGTCGCGGACGACGGCGCCGCGGTGGCGGTCTGGACCACGCCGGAGAGCGTCGAAGCG
GGGGCGGTGTTCGCCGAGATCGGCCCGCGCATGGCCGAGTTGAGCGGTTCCCGGCTGGCCGCGCAGCAAC
AGATGGAAGGCCTCCTGGCGCCGCACCGGCCCAAGGAGCCCGCGTGGTTCCTGGCCACCGTCGGCGTCTC
GCCCGACCACCAGGGCAAGGGTCTGGGCAGCGCCGTCGTGCTCCCCGGAGTGGAGGCGGCCGAGCGCGCC
GGGGTGCCCGCCTTCCTGGAGACATCCGCGCCCCGCAACCTCCCCTTCTACGAGCGGCTCGGCTTCACCG
TCACCGCCGACGTCGAGGTGCCCGAAGGACCGCGCACCTGGTGCATGACCCGCAAGCCCGGTGCCTGAGC
TTCCACTGGATTGTACAATTACCAACTGAATTCACTCCTCAGGTGCAGGCTGCCTATCAGAAGGTGGTGG
CTGGTGTGGCCAATGCCCTGGCTCACAAATACCACTGAGATCTTTTTCCCTCTGCCAAAAATTATGGGGA
CATCATGAAGCCCCTTGAGCATCTGACTTCTGGCTAATAAAGGAAATTTATTTTCATTGCAATAGTGTGT
TGGAATTTTTTGTGTCTCTCACTCGGAAGGACATATGGGAGGGCAAATCATTTAAAACATCAGAATGAGT
ATTTGGTTTAGAGTTTGGCAACATATGCCCATATGCTGGCTGCCATGAACAAAGGTTGGCTATAAAGAGG
TCATCAGTATATGAAACAGCCCCCTGCTGTCCATTCCTTATTCCATAGAAAAGCCTTGACTTGAGGTTAG
ATTTTTTTTATATTTTGTTTTGTGTTATTTTTTTCTTTAACATCCCTAAAATTTTCCTTACATGTTTTAC
TAGCCAGATTTTTCCTCCTCTCCTGACTACTCCCAGTCATAGCTGTCCCTCTTCTCTTATGGAGATCCGG
GCCTAGCATCGCGATAAGCTCTAGAGGGACAGCCCCCCCCCAAAGCCCCCAGGGATGTAATTACGTCCCT
CCCCCGCTAGGGGGCAGCAGCGAGCCGCCCGGGGCTCCGCTCCGGTCCGGCGCTCCCCCCGCATCCCCGA
GCCGGCAGCGTGCGGGGACAGCCCGGGCACGGGGAAGGTGGCACGGGATCGCTTTCCTCTGAACGCTTCT
CGCTGCTCTTTGAGCCTGCAGACACCTGGGGGGATACGGGGAAAAAGCTTTAGGCTGAAAGAGAGATTTA
GAATGACAGAATCATAGAACGGCCTGCGTACGGATGGGGCTCTAGCTCTAGAGCTTGATATCGAATTCCT
GCAGCCCCGCTAGAGGGACAGCCCCCCCCCAAAGCCCCCAGGGATGTAATTACGTCCCTCCCCCGCTAGG
GGGCAGCAGCGAGCCGCCCGGGGCTCCGCTCCGGTCCGGCGCTCCCCCCGCATCCCCGAGCCGGCAGCGT
GCGGGGACAGCCCGGGCACGGGGAAGGTGGCACGGGATCGCTTTCCTCTGAACGCTTCTCGCTGCTCTTT
GAGCCTGCAGACACCTGGGGGGATACGGGGAAAAAGCTTTAGGCTGAAAGAGAGATTTAGAATGACAGAA
TCATAGAACGGCCTGGGCGCGCCTGGTGGCGAACGATCAACAGACGGGAGATTGCCAAGGTCTTGACAAA
CGAGTGCTAGTACAAGATCTGGGGAGGTCGCTGAGTAGTGCGCGAGCAAAATTTAAGCTACAACAAGGCA
AGGCTTGACCGACAATTGCATGAAGAATCTGCTTAGGGTTAGGCGTTTTGCGCTGCTTCGCGATGTACGG
GCCAGATATACGCGTTGACATTGATTATTGACTAGTTATTAATAGTAATCAATTACGGGGTCATTAGTTC
ATAGCCCATATATGGAGTTCCGCGTTACATAACTTACGGTAAATGGCCCGCCTGGCTGACCGCCCAACGA
CCCCCGCCCATTGACGTCAATAATGACGTATGTTCCCATAGTAACGCCAATAGGGACTTTCCATTGACGT
CAATGGGTGGAGTATTTACGGTAAACTGCCCACTTGGCAGTACATCAAGTGTATCATATGCCAAGTACGC
CCCCTATTGACGTCAATGACGGTAAATGGCCCGCCTGGCATTATGCCCAGTACATGACCTTATGGGACTT
TCCTACTTGGCAGTACATCTACGTATTAGTCATCGCTATTACCATGGTCGAGGTGAGCCCCACGTTCTGC
TTCACTCTCCCCATCTCCCCCCCCTCCCCACCCCCAATTTTGTATTTATTTATTTTTTAATTATTTTGTG
CAGCGATGGGGGCGGGGGGGGGGGGSGSGCGCCRGGCGGGGSGGGGSGGGGSGRGGGGSGGGGCGGGGCG
AGGCGGAGAGGTGCGGCGGCAGCCAATCAGAGCGGCGCGCTCCGAAAGTTTCCTTTTATGGCGAGGCGGC
GGCGGCGGCGGCCCTATAAAAAGCGAAGCGCGCGGCGGGCGGGAGTCGCTGCGCGCTGCCTTCGCCCCGT
GCCCCGCTCCGCCGCCGCCTCGCGCCGCCCGCCCCGGCTCTGACTGACCGCGTTACTCCCACAGGTGAGC
GGGCGGGACGGCCCTTCTCCTCCGGGCTGTAATTAGCGCTTGGTTTAATGACGGCTTGTTTCTTTTCTGT
GGCTGCGTGAAAGCCTTGAGGGGCTCCGGGAGGGCCCTTTGTGCGGGGGGAGCGGCTCGGGGGGTGCGTG
CGTGTGTGTGTGCGTGGGGAGCGCCGCGTGCGGCTCCGCGCTGCCCGGCGGCTGTGAGCGCTGCGGGCGC
GGCGCGGGGCTTTGTGCGCTCCGCAGTGTGCGCGAGGGGAGCGCGGCCGGGGGCGGTGCCCCGCGGTGCG
GGGGGGGCTGCGAGGGGAACAAAGGCTGCGTGCGGGGTGTGTGCGTGGGGGGGTGAGCAGGGGGTGTGGG
CGCGTCGGTCGGGCTGCAACCCCCCCTGCACCCCCCTCCCCGAGTTGCTGAGCACGGCCCGGCTTCGGGT
GCGGGGCTCCGTACGGGGCGTGGCGCGGGGCTCGCCGTGCCGGGCGGGGGGTGGCGGCAGGTGGGGGTGC
CGGGCGGGGCGGGGCCGCCTCGGGCCGGGGAGGGCTCGGGGGAGGGGCGCGGCGGCCCCCGGAGCGCCGG
CGGCTGTCGAGGCGCGGCGAGCCGCAGCCATTGCCTTTTATGGTAATCGTGCGAGAGGGCGCAGGGACTT
CCTTTGTCCCAAATCTGTGCGGAGCCGAAATCTGGGAGGCGCCGCCGCACCCCCTCTAGCGGGCGCGGGG
CGAAGCGGTGCGGCGCCGGCAGGAAGGAAATGGGCGGGGAGGGCCTTCGTGCGTCGCCGCGCCGCCGTCC
CCTTCTCCCTCTCCAGCCTCGGGGCTGTCCGCGGGGGGACGGCTGCCTTCGGGGGGGACGGGGCAGGGCG
GGGTTCGGCTTCTGGCGTGTGACCGGCGGCTCTAGAGCCTCTGCTAACCATGTTCATGCCTTCTTCTTTT
TCCTACAGCTCCTGGGCAACGTGCTGGTTATTGTGCTGTCTCATCATTTTGGCAAAGAATTCTTATCTGG
CTAACTAGAGAACCCACTGCTTACTGGCTTATCGAAATTAATACGACTCACTATAGGGAGTCCCAAGCTG
GCTAGCGCCACCATGGTGAGCGAGCTGATTAAGGAGAACATGCACATGAAGCTGTATATGGAGGGCACCG
TGAACAACCACCACTTCAAGTGTACCTCCGAGGGCGAAGGCAAGCCCTACGAGGGCACCCAGACCATGAG
AATCAAGGCGGTCGAGGGCGGCCCTCTCCCCTTCGCCTTCGACATCCTGGCTACCAGCTTCATGTACGGC
AGCAAAACCTTCATCAACCACACCCAGGGCATCCCCGACTTCTTTAAGCAGTCCTTCCCCGAGGGCTTCA
CATGGGAGAGAGTCACCACATACGAAGATGGGGGCGTGCTGACCGCTACCCAGGACACCAGCCTCCAGGA
CGGCTGCCTCATCTACAACGTCAAGATCAGAGGGGTGAACTTCCCATCCAACGGCCCTGTGATGCAGAAG
AAAACACTCGGCTGGGAGGCCTCCACCGAAACCCTGTACCCCGCTGACGGCGGCCTGGAAGGCAGAGCCG
ACATGGCCCTGAAGCTCGTGGGCGGGGGCCACCTGATCTGCAACTTGAAAACCACATACAGATCCAAGAA
ACCCGCTAAGAACCTCAAGATGCCCGGCGTCTACTATGTGGACAGGAGACTGGAAAGAATCAAGGAGGCC
GACAAAGAAACCTACGTCGAGCAGCACGAGGTGGCTGTGGCCAGATACTGCGACCTCCCTAGCAAACTGG
GGCACAGATGAGCGGCCGCTCGAGTCTAGAGGGCCCGTTTAAACCCGCTGATCAGCCTCGACTGTGCCTT
CTAGTTGCCAGCCATCTGTTGTTTGCCCCTCCCCCGTGCCTTCCTTGACCCTGGAAGGTGCCACTCCCAC
TGTCCTTTCCTAATAAAATGAGGAAATTGCATCGCATTGTCTGAGTAGGTGTCATTCTATTCTGGGGGGT
GGGGTGGGGCAGGACAGCAAGGGGGAGGATTGGGAAGTCAATAGCAGGCATGCTGGGGATGCGGTGGGCT
CTATGGCTTCTGAGGCAGGTCGAGGGTACATGCGCCTTACTCCTTGTGAGCGCATCGCGATAAGCTCTAG
AGGGACAGCCCCCCCCCAAAGCCCCCAGGGATGTAATTACGTCCCTCCCCCGCTAGGGGGCAGCAGCGAG
CCGCCCGGGGCTCCGCTCCGGTCCGGCGCTCCCCCCGCATCCCCGAGCCGGCAGCGTGCGGGGACAGCCC
GGGCACGGGGAAGGTGGCACGGGATCGCTTTCCTCTGAACGCTTCTCGCTGCTCTTTGAGCCTGCAGACA
CCTGGGGGGATACGGGGAAAAAGCTTTAGGCTGAAAGAGAGATTTAGAATGACAGAATCATAGAACGGCC
TGCGTACGGATGGGGCTCTAGCTCTAGAGCTTGATATCGAATTCCTGCAGCCCCGCTAGAGGGACAGCCC
CCCCCCAAAGCCCCCAGGGATGTAATTACGTCCCTCCCCCGCTAGGGGGCAGCAGCGAGCCGCCCGGGGC
TCCGCTCCGGTCCGGCGCTCCCCCCGCATCCCCGAGCCGGCAGCGTGCGGGGACAGCCCGGGCACGGGGA
AGGTGGCACGGGATCGCTTTCCTCTGAACGCTTCTCGCTGCTCTTTGAGCCTGCAGACACCTGGGGGGAT
ACGGGGAAAAAGCTTTAGGCTGAAAGAGAGATTTAGAATGACAGAATCATAGAACGGCCTGGGCGCGCCT
GGTGGCGAACGATCAACAGACGGGAGAGGGCAAAACCGATGTTGACGGACTAATCCTGACAAGATCTGGG
GAGGTCGCTGAGTAGTGCGCGAGCAAAATTTAAGCTACAACAAGGCAAGGCTTGACCGACAATTGCATGA
AGAATCTGCTTAGGGTTAGGCGTTTTGCGCTGCTTCGCGATGTACGGGCCAGATATACGCGTGAGTAATT
CATACAAAAGGACTCGCCCCTGCCTTGGGGAATCCCAGGGACCGTCGTTAAACTCCCACTAACGTAGAAC
CCAGAGATCGCTGCGTTCCCGCCCCCTCACCCGCCCGCTCTCGTCATCACTGAGGTGGAGAAGAGCATGC
GTGAGGCTCCGGTGCCCGTCAGTGGGCAGAGCGCACATCGCCCACAGTCCCCGAGAAGTTGGGGGGAGGG
GTCGGCAATTGAACCGGTGCCTAGAGAAGGTGGCGCGGGGTAAACTGGGAAAGTGATGTCGTGTACTGGC
TCCGCCTTTTTCCCGAGGGTGGGGGAGAACCGTATATAAGTGCAGTAGTCGCCGTGAACGTTCTTTTTCG
CAACGGGTTTGCCGCCAGAACACAGGTAAGTGCCGTGTGTGGTTCCCGCGGGCCTGGCCTCTTTACGGGT
TATGGCCCTTGCGTGCCTTGAATTACTTCCACGCCCCTGGCTGCAGTACGTGATTCTTGATCCCGAGCTT
CGGGTTGGAAGTGGGTGGGAGAGTTCGAGGCCTTGCGCTTAAGGAGCCCCTTCGCCTCGTGCTTGAGTTG
AGGCCTGGCTTGGGCGCTGGGGCCGCCGCGTGCGAATCTGGTGGCACCTTCGCGCCTGTCTCGCTGCTTT
CGATAAGTCTCTAGCCATTTAAAATTTTTGATGACCTGCTGCGACGCTTTTTTTCTGGCAAGATAGTCTT
GTAAATGCGGGCCAAGATCTGCACACTGGTATTTCGGTTTTTGGGGCCGCGGGCGGCGACGGGGCCCGTG
CGTCCCAGCGCACATGTTCGGCGAGGCGGGGCCTGCGAGCGCGGCCACCGAGAATCGGACGGGGGTAGTC
TCAAGCTGGCCGGCCTGCTCTGGTGCCTGGCCTCGCGCCGCCGTGTATCGCCCCGCCCTGGGCGGCAAGG
CTGGCCCGGTCGGCACCAGTTGCGTGAGCGGAAAGATGGCCGCTTCCCGGCCCTGCTGCAGGGAGCTCAA
AATGGAGGACGCGGCGCTCGGGAGAGCGGGCGGGTGAGTCACCCACACAAAGGAAAAGGGCCTTTCCGTC
CTCAGCCGTCGCTTCATGTGACTCCACGGAGTACCGGGCGCCGTCCAGGCACCTCGATTAGTTCTCGAGC
TTTTGGAGTACGTCGTCTTTAGGTTGGGGGGAGGGGTTTTATGCGATGGAGTTTCCCCACACTGAGTGGG
TGGAGACTGAAGTTAGGCCAGCTTGGCACTTGATGTAATTCTCCTTGGAATTTGCCCTTTTTGAGTTTGG
ATCTTGGTTCATTCTCAAGCCTCAGACAGTGGTTCAAAGTTTTTTTCTTCCATTTCAGGTGTCGTGAGAG
CTCGTTTAGTGAACCGTCAGATCGCCTGGAGACGCCATCCACGCTGTTTTGACCTCCATAGAAGAGAACG
GGACCGATCCAAATTCTCGAGGCTAGCGCCACCATGGTGAGCAAGGGCGAGGAGCTGTTCACCGGGGTGG
TGCCCATCCTGGTCGAGCTGGACGGCGACGTAAACGGCCACAAGTTCAGCGTGAGGGGCGAGGGCGAGGG
CGATGCCACCAACGGCAAGCTGACCCTGAAGTTCATCTGCACCACCGGCAAGCTGCCCGTGCCCTGGCCC
ACCCTCGTGACCACCCTGAGCCACGGCGTGCAGTGCTTCGCCCGCTACCCCGACCACATGAAGCAGCACG
ACTTCTTCAAGTCCGCCATGCCCGAAGGCTACGTCCAGGAGCGCACCATCTTCTTCAAGGACGACGGCAC
CTACAAGACCCGCGCCGAGGTGAAGTTCGAGGGCGACACCCTAGTGAACCGCATCGAGCTGAAGGGCGTC
GACTTCAAGGAGGACGGCAACATCCTGGGGCACAAGCTGGAGTACAACTTCAACAGCCACAACATCTATA
TCATGGCCGTCAAGCAGAAGAACGGCATCAAGGTGAACTTCAAGATCCGCCACAACGTGGAGGACGGCAG
CGTGCAGCTCGCCGACCACTACCAGCAGAACACCCCCATCGGCGACGGCCCCGTGCTGCTGCCCGACAGC
CACTACCTGAGCACCCAGTCCGTGCTGAGCAAAGACCCCAACGAGAAGCGCGATCACATGGTCCTGCTGG
AGTTCCGCACCGCCGCCGGGATCACTCTCGGCATGGACGAGCTGTACAAGGAATTCGGTAGCAAGCTTGG
TAGTGGAGCAACTAACTTTTCCCTGCTCAAACAAGCCGGGGATGTAGAGGAGAACCCCGGCCCCGCCCCC
CTTAAGATGGCCAAGCCTTTGTCTCAAGAAGAATCCACCCTCATTGAAAGAGCAACGGCTACAATCAACA
GCATCCCCATCTCTGAGGACTACAGCGTCGCCAGCGCAGCTCTCTCTAGCGACGGCCGCATCTTCACTGG
TGTCAATGTATATCATTTTACTGGGGGACCTTGTGCAGAACTCGTGGTGCTGGGCACTGCTGCTGCTGCG
GCAGCTGGCAACCTGACTTGTATCGTCGCGATCGGAAATGAGAACAGGGGCATCTTGAGCCCCTGCGGAC
GGTGCCGACAGGTGCTTCTCGATCTGCATCCTGGGATCAAAGCCATAGTGAAGGACAGTGATGGACAGCC
GACGGCAGTTGGGATTCGTGAATTGCTGCCCTCTGGTTATGTGTGGGAGGGCTAAGCGGCCGCTCGAGTC
TAGAGGGCCCGTTTAAACCCGCTGATCAGCCTCGACTGTGCCTTCTAGTTGCCAGCCATCTGTTGTTTGC
CCCTCCCCCGTGCCTTCCTTGACCCTGGAAGGTGCCACTCCCACTGTCCTTTCCTAATAAAATGAGGAAA
TTGCATCGCATTGTCTGAGTAGGTGTCATTCTATTCTGGGGGGTGGGGTGGGGCAGGACAGCAAGGGGGA
GGATTGGGAAGTCAATAGCAGGCATGCTGGGGATGCGGTGGGCTCTATGGCTTCTGAGGCAGGTCGAAGA
ACTATTTCCTGGCTGTTACGCGAGCGCATCGCGATAAGCTCTAGAGGGACAGCCCCCCCCCAAAGCCCCC
AGGGATGTAATTACGTCCCTCCCCCGCTAGGGGGCAGCAGCGAGCCGCCCGGGGCTCCGCTCCGGTCCGG
CGCTCCCCCCGCATCCCCGAGCCGGCAGCGTGCGGGGACAGCCCGGGCACGGGGAAGGTGGCACGGGATC
GCTTTCCTCTGAACGCTTCTCGCTGCTCTTTGAGCCTGCAGACACCTGGGGGGATACGGGGAAAAAGCTT
TAGGCTGAAAGAGAGATTTAGAATGACAGAATCATAGAACGGCCTGCGTACGGATGGGGCTCTAGCTCTA
GAGCTTGATATCGAATTCCTGCAGCCCCGCTAGAGGGACAGCCCCCCCCCAAAGCCCCCAGGGATGTAAT
TACGTCCCTCCCCCGCTAGGGGGCAGCAGCGAGCCGCCCGGGGCTCCGCTCCGGTCCGGCGCTCCCCCCG
CATCCCCGAGCCGGCAGCGTGCGGGGACAGCCCGGGCACGGGGAAGGTGGCACGGGATCGCTTTCCTCTG
AACGCTTCTCGCTGCTCTTTGAGCCTGCAGACACCTGGGGGGATACGGGGAAAAAGCTTTAGGCTGAAAG
AGAGATTTAGAATGACAGAATCATAGAACGGCCTGGGCGCGCCTGGTGGCGAACGATCAACAGACGGGAG
AGGACTAGAGGATGCACATGTGACCGAGGGATGGAACGACGCGTAACTCACGTTAAGGGATTTTGGTCAT
GAGCTTGCGCCGTCCCGTCAAGTCAGCGTAATGCTCTGCCAGTGTTACAACCAATTAACCAATTCTGATT
AGAAAAACTCATCGAGCATCAAATGAAACTGCAATTTATTCATATCAGGATTATCAATACCATATTTTTG
AAAAAGCCGTTTCTGTAATGAAGGAGAAAACTCACCGAGGCAGTTCCATAGGATGGCAAGATCCTGGTAT
CGGTCTGCGATTCCGACTCGTCCAACATCAATACAACCTATTAATTTCCCCTCGTCAAAAATAAGGTTAT
CAAGTGAGAAATCACCATGAGTGACGACTGAATCCGGTGAGAATGGCAAAAGTTTATGCATTTCTTTCCA
GACTTGTTCAACAGGCCAGCCATTACGCTCGTCATCAAAATCACTCGCATCAACCAAACCGTTATTCATT
CGTGATTGCGCCTGAGCGAGACGAAATACGCGATCGCTGTTAAAAGGACAATTACAAACAGGAATCGAAT
GCAACCGGCGCAGGAACACTGCCAGCGCATCAACAATATTTTCACCTGAATCAGGATATTCTTCTAATAC
CTGGAATGCTGTTTTTCCGGGGATCGCAGTGGTGAGTAACCATGCATCATCAGGAGTACGGATAAAATGC
TTGATGGTCGGAAGAGGCATAAATTCCGTCAGCCAGTTTAGTCTGACCATCTCATCTGTAACATCATTGG
CAACGCTACCTTTGCCATGTTTCAGAAACAACTCTGGCGCATCGGGCTTCCCATACAAGCGATAGATTGT
CGCACCTGATTGCCCGACATTATCGCGAGCCCATTTATACCCATATAAATCAGCATCCATGTTGGAATTT
AATCGCGGCCTCGACGTTTCCCGTTGAATATGGCTCATAACACCCCTTGTATTACTGTTTATGTAAGCAG
ACAGTTTTATTGTTCATGATGATATATTTTTATCTTGTGCAATGTAACATCAGAGATTTTGAGACACGGG
CCATGCTAGCTCCAGCAAAAGGCCAGGAACCGTAAAAAGGCCGCGTTGCTGGCGTTTTTCCATAGGCTCC
GCCCCCCTGACGAGCATCACAAAAATCGACGCTCAAGTCAGAGGTGGCGAAACCCGACAGGACTATAAAG
ATACCAGGCGTTTCCCCCTGGAAGCTCCCTCGTGCGCTCTCCTGTTCCGACCCTGCCGCTTACCGGATAC
CTGTCCGCCTTTCTCCCTTCGGGAAGCGTGGCGCTTTCTCATAGCTCACGCTGTAGGTATCTCAGTTCGG
TGTAGGTCGTTCGCTCCAAGCTGGGCTGTGTGCACGAACCCCCCGTTCAGCCCGACCGCTGCGCCTTATC
CGGTAACTATCGTCTTGAGTCCAACCCGGTAAGACACGACTTATCGCCACTGGCAGCAGCCACTGGTAAC
AGGATTAGCAGAGCGAGGTATGTAGGCGGTGCTACAGAGTTCTTGAAGTGGTGGCCTAACTAC
Features (pLannotate 1.2.2; 23 found; start..end, strand, type, name):
    646..671     -  misc_feature   MCS (fragment): pBluescript multiple cloning site
   1079..1678    +  CDS            PuroR: puromycin N-acetyltransferase; pac from Streptomyces alboniger; confers resistance to puromycin
   1708..1785    +  CDS            HBB (fragment): HBB_PONPY - Experimental evidence at transcript level: Swiss-Prot protein existence level 2. Involved in oxygen transport from the lung to the various peripheral tissues. From Pongo pygmaeus (Bornean orangutan).
   1856..1911    +  polyA_signal   β-globin poly(A) signal: rabbit β-globin polyadenylation signal (Gil and Proudfoot, 1987)
   2572..2597    -  misc_feature   MCS (fragment): pBluescript multiple cloning site
   3097..3476    +  enhancer       CMV enhancer: human cytomegalovirus immediate early enhancer
   3478..3751    +  promoter       chicken β-actin promoter: No description available
   3752..4768    +  intron         chimeric intron: chimera between introns from chicken β-actin and rabbit β-globin
   4826..4853    +  LTR            5' LTR (truncated) (fragment): truncated 5' long terminal repeat (LTR) from HIV-1
   4869..4887    +  promoter       T7 promoter: promoter for bacteriophage T7 RNA polymerase
   4913..5608    +  CDS            mKate2: mKate2 is a basic (constitutively fluorescent) red fluorescent protein published in 2009, derived from Entacmaea quadricolor. It is reported to be a rapidly-maturing monomer with moderate acid sensitivity.
   5662..5773    +  polyA_signal   bGH poly(A) signal: bovine growth hormone polyadenylation signal
   6258..6283    -  misc_feature   MCS (fragment): pBluescript multiple cloning site
   6954..7165    +  promoter       EF-1α core promoter: core promoter for human elongation factor EF-1α
   7166..7279    +  intron         EF-1α intron A (fragment): intron upstream of the start codon of human EF-1α
   7905..8108    +  intron         EF-1α intron A: truncated intron upstream of the start codon of human EF-1α
   8117..8151    +  promoter       TRE3GV promoter (fragment): 3rd-generation Tet-responsive promoter that can be activated by binding of Tet-On® 3G, optimized for retroviral and lentiviral vectors
   8224..8940    +  CDS            EBFP2: EBFP2 is a basic (constitutively fluorescent) blue fluorescent protein published in 2007, derived from Aequorea victoria. It is reported to be a rapidly-maturing monomer with moderate acid sensitivity.
   9037..9435    +  CDS            BSD: blasticidin S deaminase; Aspergillus terreus BSD; confers resistance to blasticidin
   9486..9597    +  polyA_signal   bGH poly(A) signal: bovine growth hormone polyadenylation signal
  10082..10107   -  misc_feature   MCS (fragment): pBluescript multiple cloning site
  10569..11378   -  CDS            KanR: aminoglycoside phosphotransferase; aph(3')-Ia; confers resistance to kanamycin in bacteria or G418 (Geneticin®) in eukaryotes
  11537..162     -  rep_origin     ori (across the origin): high-copy-number ColE1/pMB1/pBR322/pUC origin of replication
