[The description below was written by a language model from this plasmid's Addgene catalogue record and pLannotate feature annotations shown in this document.]
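Description:
pHIE067 CAG mKate2 EF1a EBFP2-P2A-BlastR is a roughly 12 kb mammalian expression and synthetic biology plasmid from the COMET toolkit. It was built on the pPD630 integration vector backbone by combining two transcription unit positioning vectors (pHIE041 and pJM451) with pPD612. It is propagated in bacteria through a high-copy ColE1/pUC-type origin and selected with kanamycin via an aph(3')-Ia cassette. The record describes it as an integration vector, but the feature table annotates no recombinase attachment or landing-pad sites, so the integration mechanism cannot be read from the annotation.

The payload consists of two constitutive transcription units arranged in the same orientation. In the first, the CAG promoter (CMV enhancer, chicken β-actin promoter and chimeric intron) drives the red fluorescent protein mKate2, terminated by a bGH polyadenylation signal. In the second, the human EF-1α promoter with its intron A drives the blue fluorescent protein EBFP2. According to the plasmid name, EBFP2 is joined through a self-cleaving P2A peptide to blasticidin S deaminase, so the reporter and the drug marker come from a single transcript that also ends in a bGH poly(A).

Upstream of both units lies a puromycin N-acetyltransferase coding sequence followed by a rabbit β-globin poly(A) signal, with no annotated promoter of its own. This arrangement is consistent with a marker that is expressed only after insertion at a genomic site, though the record does not say so. Repeated short multiple-cloning-site fragments sit between the modules, and the small LTR, T7 and TRE3GV hits appear to be incidental matches. The construct apparently serves to generate stable cell lines that report constitutive two-colour expression and can be selected with blasticidin.
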