Addgene plasmid #138747: pHIE067 CAG mKate2 EF1a EBFP2-P2A-BlastR
Purpose: Integration Vector, assembled with pHIE041 (TUPV1), pJM451 (TUPV2), pPD612
Depositing lab: Joshua Leonard. Depositing organization: Northwestern University. Publication: The COMET toolkit for composing customizable genetic programs in mammalian cells. Donahue PS, Draut JW, Muldoon JJ, Edelstein HI, Bagheri N, Leonard JN. Nat Commun. 2020 Feb 7;11(1):779. doi: 10.1038/s41467-019-14147-5. PubMed 32034124.
Backbone
  Vector backbone: pPD630 Integration Vector
  Vector type: Mammalian Expression, Synthetic Biology
Growth in bacteria
  Bacterial resistance: Kanamycin, 50 μg/mL
  Growth temperature: 30°C
  Growth strain: NEB Stable
  Copy number: High Copy
Gene/Insert
  Gene/Insert name: CAG
  Species: Synthetic
  Cloning method: Restriction Enzyme; 5′ cloning site unknown (unknown if destroyed)
Terms and licenses: Academic/Nonprofit Terms; Industry Terms: Not Available to Industry
Depositor comments: Leonard lab plasmid reference number: L1549
How to cite: pHIE067 CAG mKate2 EF1a EBFP2-P2A-BlastR was a gift from Joshua Leonard (Addgene plasmid # 138747 ; http://n2t.net/addgene:138747 ; RRID:Addgene_138747)
